>Addgene plasmid #98246 | SRPK1 (SRPK1A-c100) | addgene full sequence | sequence record 193287 | Addgene NGS Result
TAATACGACTCACTATAGGGGAATTGTGAGCGGATAACAATTCCCCTCTAGAAATAATTTTGTTTAACTT
TAAGAAGGAGATATACATATGCACCATCATCATCATCATTCTTCTGGTGTAGATCTGGGTACCGAGAACC
TGTACTTCCAATCCATGCCAGAGCAGGAAGAGGAGATTCTGGGATCTGATGATGATGAGCAAGAAGATCC
TAATGATTATTGTAAAGGAGGTTATCATCTTGTGAAAATTGGAGATCTATTCAATGGGAGATACCATGTG
ATCCGAAAGTTAGGCTGGGGACACTTTTCAACAGTATGGTTATCATGGGATATTCAGGGGAAGAAATTTG
TGGCAATGAAAGTAGTTAAAAGTGCTGAACATTACACTGAAACAGCACTAGATGAAATCCGGTTGCTGAA
GTCAGTTCGCAATTCAGACCCTAATGATCCAAATAGAGAAATGGTTGTTCAACTACTAGATGACTTTAAA
ATATCAGGAGTTAATGGAACACATATCTGCATGGTATTTGAAGTTTTGGGGCATCATCTGCTCAAGTGGA
TCATCAAATCCAATTATCAGGGGCTTCCACTGCCTTGTGTCAAAAAAATTATTCAGCAAGTGTTACAGGG
TCTTGATTATTTACATACCAAGTGCCGTATCACCCACACTGACATTAAACCAGAGAACATCTTATTGTCA
GTGAATGAGCAGTACATTCGGAGGCTGGCTGCAGAAGCAACAGAATGGCAGCGATCTGGAGCTCCTCCGC
CTTCCGGATCTGCAGTCAGTACTGCTCCCGCTACGGCTGGAAATTTTCTTGTTAATCCCCTTGAGCCAAA
AAATGCAGAAAAGCTCAAGGTGAAGATTGCTGACCTTGGAAATGCTTGTTGGGTGCACAAACATTTCACT
GAAGATATTCAAACAAGGCAATATCGTTCCTTGGAAGTTCTAATCGGATCTGGCTATAATACCCCTGCTG
ACATTTGGAGCACGGCATGCATGGCCTTTGAACTGGCCACAGGTGACTATTTGTTTGAACCTCATTCAGG
GGAAGAGTACACTCGAGATGAAGATCACATTGCATTGATCATAGAACTTCTGGGGAAGGTGCCTCGCAAG
CTCATTGTGGCAGGAAAATATTCCAAGGAATTTTTCACCAAAAAAGGTGACCTGAAACATATCACGAAGC
TGAAACCTTGGGGCCTTTTTGAGGTTCTAGTGGAGAAGTATGAGTGGTCGCAGGAAGAGGCAGCTGGCTT
CACAGATTTCTTACTGCCCATGTTGGAGCTGATCCCTGAGAAGAGAGCCACTGCCGCCGAGTGTCTCCGG
CACCCTTGGCTTAACTCCTGACAGTAAAGGTGGATACGGATCCGAATTCGAGCTCCGTCGACAAGCTTGC
GGCCGCACTCGAGCACCACCACCACCACCACTGAGATCCGGCTGCTAACAAAGCCCGAAAGGAAGCTGAG
TTGGCTGCTGCCACCGCTGAGCAATAACTAGCATAACCCCTTGGGGCCTCTAAACGGGTCTTGAGGGGTT
TTTTGCTGAAAGGAGGAACTATATCCGGATTGGCGAATGGG
[124 nt withheld, positions 1582-1705]
C
[91 nt withheld, positions 1707-1797]
A
[49 nt withheld, positions 1799-1847]
CCTTTGACGTTGGAGTCCACGTTCTTT
[37 nt withheld, positions 1875-1911]
ACCCTATCTCGGTCTATTCTTTTGATTTATAAGGGATTTTGCCGATTTCGGCCTATTGGTTAAAAAATGA
GCTGATTTAACAAAAATTTAACGCGAATTTTAACAAAATATTAACGCTTACAATTTAGGTGGCACTTTTC
GGGGAAATGTGCGCGGAACCCCTATTTGTTTATTTTTCTAAATACATTCAAATATGTATCCGCTCATGAA
TTAATTCTTAGAAAAACTCATCGAGCATCAAATGAAACTGCAATTTATTCATATCAGGATTATCAATACC
ATATTTTTGAAAAAGCCGTTTCTGTAATGAAGGAGAAAACTCACCGAGGCAGTTCCATAGGATGGCAAGA
TCCTGGTATCGGTCTGCGATTCCGACTCGTCCAACATCAATACAACCTATTAATTTCCCCTCGTCAAAAA
TAAGGTTATCAAGTGAGAAATCACCATGAGTGACGACTGAATCCGGTGAGAATGGCAAAAGTTTATGCAT
TTCTTTCCAGACTTGTTCAACAGGCCAGCCATTACGCTCGTCATCAAAATCACTCGCATCAACCAAACCG
TTATTCATTCGTGATTGCGCCTGAGCGAGACGAAATACGCGATCGCTGTTAAAAGGACAATTACAAACAG
GAATCGAATGCAACCGGCGCAGGAACACTGCCAGCGCATCAACAATATTTTCACCTGAATCAGGATATTC
TTCTAATACCTGGAATGCTGTTTTCCCGGGGATCGCAGTGGTGAGTAACCATGCATCATCAGGAGTACGG
ATAAAATGCTTGATGGTCGGAAGAGGCATAAATTCCGTCAGCCAGTTTAGTCTGACCATCTCATCTGTAA
CATCATTGGCAACGCTACCTTTGCCATGTTTCAGAAACAACTCTGGCGCATCGGGCTTCCCATACAATCG
ATAGATTGTCGCACCTGATTGCCCGACATTATCGCGAGCCCATTTATACCCATATAAATCAGCATCCATG
TTGGAATTTAATCGCGGCCTAGAGCAAGACGTTTCCCGTTGAATATGGCTCATAACACCCCTTGTATTAC
TGTTTATGTAAGCAGACAGTTTTATTGTTCATGACCAAAATCCCTTAACGTGAGTTTTCGTTCCACTGAG
CGTCAGACCCCGTAGAAAAGATCAAAGGATCTTCTTGAGATCCTTTTTTTCTGCGCGTAATCTGCTGCTT
GCAAACAAAAAAACCACCGCTACCAGCGGTGGTTTGTTTGCCGGATCAAGAGCTACCAACTCTTTTTCCG
AAGGTAACTGGCTTCAGCAGAGCGCAGATACCAAATACTGTCCTTCTAGTGTAGCCGTAGTTAGGCCACC
ACTTCAAGAACTCTGTAGCACCGCCTACATACCTCGCTCTGCTAATCCTGTTACCAGTGGCTGCTGCCAG
TGGCGATAAGTCGTGTCTTACCGGGTTGGACTCAAGACGATAGTTACCGGATAAGGCGCAGCGGTCGGGC
TGAACGGGGGGTTCGTGCACACAGCCCAGCTTGGAGCGAACGACCTACACCGAACTGAGATACCTACAGC
GTGAGCTATGAGAAAGCGCCACGCTTCCCGAAGGGAGAAAGGCGGACAGGTATCCGGTAAGCGGCAGGGT
CGGAACAGGAGAGCGCACGAGGGAGCTTCCAGGGGGAAACGCCTGGTATCTTTATAGTCCTGTCGGGTTT
CGCCACCTCTGACTTGAGCGTCGATTTTTGTGATGCTCGTCAGGGGGGCGGAGCCTATGGAAAAACGCCA
GCAACGCGGCCTTTTTACGGTTCCTGGCCTTTTGCTGGCCTTTTGCTCACATGTTCTTTCCTGCGTTATC
CCCTGATTCTGTGGATAACCGTATTACCGCCTTTGAGTGAGCTGATACCGCTCGCCGCAGCCGAACGACC
GAGCGCAGCGAGTCAGTGAGCGAGGAAGCGGAAGAGCGCCTGATGCGGTATTTTCTCCTTACGCATCTGT
GCGGTATTTCACACCGCAATGGTGCACTCTCAGTACAATCTGCTCTGATGCCGCATAGTTAAGCCAGTAT
ACACTCCGCTATCGCTACGTGACTGGGTCATGGCTGCGCCCCGACACCCGCCAACACCCGCTGACGCGCC
CTGACGGGCTTGTCTGCTCCCGGCATCCGCTTACAGACAAGCTGTGACCGTCTCCGGGAGCTGCATGTGT
CAGAGGTTTTCACCGTCATCACCGAAACGCGCGAGGCAGCTGCGGTAAAGCTCATCAGCGTGGTCGTGAA
GCGATTCACAGATGTCTGCCTGTTCATCCGCGTCCAGCTCGTTGAGTTTCTCCAGAAGCGTTAATGTCTG
GCTTCTGATAAAGCGGGCCATGTTAAGGGCGGTTTTTTCCTGTTTGGTCACTGATGCCTCCGTGTAAGGG
GGATTTCTGTTCATGGGGGTAATGATACCGATGAAACGAGAGAGGATGCTCACGATACGGGTTACTGATG
ATGAACATGCCCGGTTACTGGAACGTTGTGAGGGTAAACAACTGGCGGTATGGATGCGGCGGGACCAGAG
AAAAATCACTCAGGGTCAATGCCAGCGCTTCGTTAATACAGATGTAGGTGTTCCACAGGGTAGCCAGCAG
CATCCTGCGATGCAGATCCGGAACATAATGGTGCAGGGCGCTGACTTCCGCGTTTCCAGACTTTACGAAA
CACGGAAACCGAAGACCATTCATGTTGTTGCTCAGGTCGCAGACGTTTTGCAGCAGCAGTCGCTTCACGT
TCGCTCGCGTATCGGTGATTCATTCTGCTAACCAGTAAGGCAACCCCGCCAGCCTAGCCGGGTCCTCAAC
GACAGGAGCACGATCATGCGCACCCGTGGGGCCGCCATGCCGGCGATAATGGCCTGCTTCTCGCCGAAAC
GTTTGGTGGCGGGACCAGTGACGAAGGCTTGAGCGAGGGCGTGCAAGATTCCGAATACCGCAAGCGACAG
GCCGATCATCGTCGCGCTCCAGCGAAAGCGGTCCTCGCCGAAAATGACCCAGAGCGCTGCCGGCACCTGT
CCTACGAGTTGCATGATAAAGAAGACAGTCATAAGTGCGGCGACGATAGTCATGCCCCGCGCCCACCGGA
AGGAGCTGACTGGGTTGAAGGCTCTCAAGGGCATCGGTCGAGATCCCGGTGCCTAATGAGTGAGCTAACT
TACATTAATTGCGTTGCGCTCACTGCCCGCTTTCCAGTCGGGAAACCTGTCGTGCCAGCTGCATTAATGA
ATCGGCCAACGCGCGGGGAGAGGCGGTTTGCGTATTGGGCGCCAGGGTGGTTTTTCTTTTCACCAGTGAG
ACGGGCAACAGCTGATTGCCCTTCACCGCCTGGCCCTGAGAGAGTTGCAGCAAGCGGTCCACGCTGGTTT
GCCCCAGCAGGCGAAAATCCTGTTTGATGGTGGTTAACGGCGGGATATAACATGAGCTGTCTTCGGTATC
GTCGTATCCCACTACCGAGATATCCGCACCAACGCGCAGCCCGGACTCGGTAATGGCGCGCATTGCGCCC
AGCGCCATCTGATCGTTGGCAACCAGCATCGCAGTGGGAACGATGCCCTCATTCAGCATTTGCATGGTTT
GTTGAAAACCGGACATGGCACTCCAGTCGCCTTCCCGTTCCGCTATCGGCTGAATTTGATTGCGAGTGAG
ATATTTATGCCAGCCAGCCAGACGCAGACGCGCCGAGACAGAACTTAATGGGCCCGCTAACAGCGCGATT
TGCTGGTGACCCAATGCGACCAGATGCTCCACGCCCAGTCGCGTACCGTCTTCATGGGAGAAAATAATAC
TGTTGATGGGTGTCTGGTCAGAGACATCAAGAAATAACGCCGGAACATTAGTGCAGGCAGCTTCCACAGC
AATGGCATCCTGGTCATCCAGCGGATAGTTAATGATCAGCCCACTGACGCGTTGCGCGAGAAGATTGTGC
ACCGCCGCTTTACAGGCTTCGACGCCGCTTCGTTCTACCATCGACACCACCACGCTGGCACCCAGTTGAT
CGGCGCGAGATTTAATCGCCGCGACAATTTGCGACGGCGCGTGCAGGGCCAGACTGGAGGTGGCAACGCC
AATCAGCAACGACTGTTTGCCCGCCAGTTGTTGTGCCACGCGGTTGGGAATGTAATTCAGCTCCGCCATC
GCCGCTTCCACTTTTTCCCGCGTTTTCGCAGAAACGTGGCTGGCCTGGTTCACCACGCGGGAAACGGTCT
GATAAGAGACACCGGCATACTCTGCGACATCGTATAACGTTACTGGTTTCACATTCACCACCCTGAATTG
ACTCTCTTCCGGGCGCTATCATGCCATACCGCGAAAGGTTTTGCGCCATTCGATGGTGTCCGGGATCTCG
ACGCTCTCCCTTATGCGACTCCTGCATTAGGAAGCAGCCCAGTAGTAGGTTGAGGCCGTTGAGCACCGCC
GCCGCAAGGAATGGTGCATGCAAGGAGATGGCGCCCAACAGTCCCCCGGCCACGGGGCCTGCCACCATAC
CCACGCCGAAACAAGCGCTCATGAGCCCGAAGTGGCGAGCCCGATCTTCCCCATCGGTGATGTCGGCGAT
ATAGGCGCCAGCAACCGCACCTGTGGCGCCGGTGATGCCGGCCACGATGCGTCCGGCGTAGAGGATCGAG
ATCTCGATCCCGCGAAAT
Features (pLannotate 1.2.2; 19 found; start..end, strand, type, name):
      1..19      +  promoter       T7 promoter: promoter for bacteriophage T7 RNA polymerase
     20..44      +  protein_bind   lac operator: The lac repressor binds to the lac operator to inhibit transcription in E. coli. This inhibition can be relieved by adding lactose or isopropyl-β-D-thiogalactopyranoside (IPTG). lac repressor encoded by lacI
     59..81      +  RBS            RBS: efficient ribosome binding site from bacteriophage T7 gene 10 (Olins and Rangwala, 1989)
    110..1345    +  CDS            SRPK3 (fragment): SRPK3_HUMAN - Also known as MSSK1, STK23. Experimental evidence at protein level: Swiss-Prot protein existence level 1. Serine/arginine-rich protein-specific kinase which specifically phosphorylates its substrates at serine residues located in regions rich in arginine/serine dipeptides, known as RS domains. Phosphorylates the SR splicing factor SRSF1 and the lamin-B receptor (LBR) in vitro. Required for normal muscle development (By similarity). From Homo sapiens (Human).
   1414..1431    +  CDS            9xHis (fragment): 9xHis affinity tag
   1441..1490    +  CDS            SET1 (fragment): solubility-enhancement tag derived from T7 phage gene 10B
   1498..1545    +  terminator     T7 terminator: transcription terminator for bacteriophage T7 RNA polymerase
   1582..2010    +  rep_origin     f1 ori (sequence partly withheld): f1 bacteriophage origin of replication; arrow indicates direction of (+) strand synthesis
   2063..2120    +  promoter       AmpR promoter (fragment): bla
   2129..2944    -  CDS            KanR: aminoglycoside phosphotransferase; aph(3')-Ia; confers resistance to kanamycin in bacteria or G418 (Geneticin®) in eukaryotes
   3066..3654    +  rep_origin     ori: high-copy-number ColE1/pMB1/pBR322/pUC origin of replication
   3840..3979    -  misc_feature   bom: basis of mobility region from pBR322
   4081..4272    -  CDS            rop: Rop protein, which maintains plasmids at low copy number; rop
   4289..4669    +  CDS            YPB1_ECOLX: Protein predicted: Swiss-Prot protein existence level 4. From Escherichia coli.
   4741..5032    -  CDS            TcR (fragment): tetracycline efflux protein; tet; confers resistance to tetracycline
   5047..5068    -  protein_bind   CAP binding site: CAP binding activates transcription in the presence of cAMP. E. coli catabolite activator protein
   5081..6163    -  CDS            lacI: lac repressor; lacI; The lac repressor binds to the lac operator to inhibit transcription in E. coli. This inhibition can be relieved by adding lactose or isopropyl-β-D-thiogalactopyranoside (IPTG).
   6164..6241    -  promoter       lacI promoter: lacI
   6249..6528    -  CDS            TcR (fragment): tetracycline efflux protein; tet; confers resistance to tetracycline
