[The description below was written by a language model from this plasmid's Addgene catalogue record and pLannotate feature annotations shown in this document.]
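Description:
SRPK1 (SRPK1A-c100) is a bacterial expression plasmid built on pNIC28-Bsa4, a pET28-derived ligation-independent cloning vector, and carries a human SRPK1 (SRSF protein kinase 1) coding fragment produced for structure determination. The record cautions that the insert may not be the full open reading frame, which is consistent with the annotated coding region of roughly 1.2 kb. The automated annotation labels this region as a fragment of the related kinase SRPK3; this most likely reflects homology between family members in the annotation database, and the catalogue identifies the insert as SRPK1. The insert was introduced by LIC, using BsaI cleavage and T4 polymerase treatment, which replaces the SacB stuffer fragment of the parent vector.

Expression is driven by a T7 promoter with an adjacent lac operator and a T7 gene 10 ribosome binding site, and terminated by the T7 terminator. A plasmid-borne lacI gene supplies repressor, so transcription is held off until induction in a host providing T7 RNA polymerase; the depositor indicates a BL21(DE3)-type strain with a rare-codon supplement. The backbone supplies an N-terminal hexahistidine tag followed by a TEV protease site, allowing affinity purification and subsequent tag removal. The feature table does not call this N-terminal tag separately. It does mark a short His-tag fragment downstream of the insert, probably residual pET28 sequence, and the record does not show whether it is translated.

The plasmid is selected with kanamycin (KanR) and replicates from a ColE1/pBR322-type origin accompanied by bom and rop. An f1 origin and remnant tetracycline-resistance fragments are also present. The depositor comments link the construct to a deposited crystal structure.
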