Addgene plasmid #98246: SRPK1 (SRPK1A-c100)
Purpose: Bacterial expression for structure determination; may not be full ORF
Depositing lab: Nicola Burgess-Brown. Depositing organization: University of Oxford.
Backbone
  Vector backbone: pNIC28-Bsa4
  Backbone manufacturer: Opher Gileadi (Addgene plasmid # 26103)
  Vector type: Bacterial Expression
Growth in bacteria
  Bacterial resistance: Kanamycin, 50 μg/mL
  Growth temperature: 37°C
  Growth strain: DH5alpha
  Copy number: Unknown
Gene/Insert
  Gene/Insert name: SRPK1A (alt names: SRPK1; SRSF protein kinase 1)
  Species: H. sapiens (human)
  Entrez Gene: SRPK1 (a.k.a. SFRSK1)
  Promoter: T7
  Tag / fusion protein: His-6-TEV (N terminal on backbone)
  Cloning method: Ligation Independent Cloning
  Sequencing primers: 5′ T7F; 3′ T7R
Terms and licenses: Academic/Nonprofit Terms; Industry Terms: Not Available to Industry
Depositor comments: Use BL21(DE3)-R3-pRARE2 for expression. T7/lac regulated, N-terminal His-tag, TEV, LIC cloning using BsaI cleavage/T4 polymerase, SacB stuffer fragment, pET28 backbone. 5MXX: http://www.thesgc.org/structures/5MXX
How to cite: SRPK1 (SRPK1A-c100) was a gift from Nicola Burgess-Brown (Addgene plasmid # 98246 ; http://n2t.net/addgene:98246 ; RRID:Addgene_98246)
