>Addgene plasmid #98246 | SRPK1 (SRPK1A-c100) | depositor partial sequence | sequence record 180102 | insert
CATATGCACCATCATCATCATCATTCTTCTGGTGTAGATCTGGGTACCGAGAACCTGTACTTCCAATCCA
TGCCAGAGCAGGAAGAGGAGATTCTGGGATCTGATGATGATGAGCAAGAAGATCCTAATGATTATTGTAA
AGGAGGTTATCATCTTGTGAAAATTGGAGATCTATTCAATGGGAGATACCATGTGATCCGAAAGTTAGGC
TGGGGACACTTTTCAACAGTATGGTTATCATGGGATATTCAGGGGAAGAAATTTGTGGCAATGAAAGTAG
TTAAAAGTGCTGAACATTACACTGAAACAGCACTAGATGAAATCCGGTTGCTGAAGTCAGTTCGCAATTC
AGACCCTAATGATCCAAATAGAGAAATGGTTGTTCAACTACTAGATGACTTTAAAATATCAGGAGTTAAT
GGAACACATATCTGCATGGTATTTGAAGTTTTGGGGCATCATCTGCTCAAGTGGATCATCAAATCCAATT
ATCAGGGGCTTCCACTGCCTTGTGTCAAAAAAATTATTCAGCAAGTGTTACAGGGTCTTGATTATTTACA
TACCAAGTGCCGTATCACCCACACTGACATTAAACCAGAGAACATCTTATTGTCAGTGAATGAGCAGTAC
ATTCGGAGGCTGGCTGCAGAAGCAACAGAATGGCAGCGATCTGGAGCTCCTCCGCCTTCCGGATCTGCAG
TCAGTACTGCTCCCGCTACGGCTGGAAATTTTCTTGTTAATCCCCTTGAGCCAAAAAATGCAGAAAAGCT
CAAGGTGAAGATTGCTGACCTTGGAAATGCTTGTTGGGTGCACAAACATTTCACTGAAGATATTCAAACA
AGGCAATATCGTTCCTTGGAAGTTCTAATCGGATCTGGCTATAATACCCCTGCTGACATTTGGAGCACGG
CATGCATGGCCTTTGAACTGGCCACAGGTGACTATTTGTTTGAACCTCATTCAGGGGAAGAGTACACTCG
AGATGAAGATCACATTGCATTGATCATAGAACTTCTGGGGAAGGTGCCTCGCAAGCTCATTGTGGCAGGA
AAATATTCCAAGGAATTTTTCACCAAAAAAGGTGACCTGAAACATATCACGAAGCTGAAACCTTGGGGCC
TTTTTGAGGTTCTAGTGGAGAAGTATGAGTGGTCGCAGGAAGAGGCAGCTGGCTTCACAGATTTCTTACT
GCCCATGTTGGAGCTGATCCCTGAGAAGAGAGCCACTGCCGCCGAGTGTCTCCGGCACCCTTGGCTTAAC
TCCTGACAGTAAAGGTGGATACGGATCCGAA
